>Addgene plasmid #103612 | LSB-hsa-miR-520g-3p | depositor full sequence | sequence record 196272 | Full Sequence
AATTGAGGGGATAACGCAGGAAAGAACATGTGAGCAAAAGGCCAGCAAAAGGCCAGGAACCGTAAAAAGG
CCGCGTTGCTGGCGTTTTTCCATAGGCTCCGCCCCCCTGACGAGCATCACAAAAATCGACGCTCAAGTCA
GAGGTGGCGAAACCCGACAGGACTATAAAGATACCAGGCGTTTCCCCCTGGAAGCTCCCTCGTGCGCTCT
CCTGTTCCGACCCTGCCGCTTACCGGATACCTGTCCGCCTTTCTCCCTTCGGGAAGCGTGGCGCTTTCTC
ATAGCTCACGCTGTAGGTATCTCAGTTCGGTGTAGGTCGTTCGCTCCAAGCTGGGCTGTGTGCACGAACC
CCCCGTTCAGCCCGACCGCTGCGCCTTATCCGGTAACTATCGTCTTGAGTCCAACCCGGTAAGACACGAC
TTATCGCCACTGGCAGCAGCCACTGGTAACAGGATTAGCAGAGCGAGGTATGTAGGCGGTGCTACAGAGT
TCTTGAAGTGGTGGCCTAACTACGGCTACACTAGAAGAACAGTATTTGGTATCTGCGCTCTGCTGAAGCC
AGTTACCTTCGGAAAAAGAGTTGGTAGCTCTTGATCCGGCAAACAAACCACCGCTGGTAGCGGTGGTTTT
TTTGTTTGCAAGCAGCAGATTACGCGCAGAAAAAAAGGATCTCAAGAAGATCCTTTGATCTTTTCTACGG
GGTCTGACGCTCAGTGGAACGAAAACTCACGTTAAGGGATTTTGGTCATGAGATTATCAAAAAGGATCTT
CACCTAGATCCTTTTAAATTAAAAATGAAGTTTTAAATCAATCTAAAGTATATATGAGTAAACTTGGTCT
GACAGTTACCAATGCTTAATCAGTGAGGCACCTATCTCAGCGATCTGTCTATTTCGTTCATCCATAGTTG
CCTGACTCCCCGTCGTGTAGATAACTACGATACGGGAGGGCTTACCATCTGGCCCCAGTGCTGCAATGAT
ACCGCGAGAACCACGCTCACCGGCTCCAGATTTATCAGCAATAAACCAGCCAGCCGGAAGGGCCGAGCGC
AGAAGTGGTCCTGCAACTTTATCCGCCTCCATCCAGTCTATTAATTGTTGCCGGGAAGCTAGAGTAAGTA
GTTCGCCAGTTAATAGTTTGCGCAACGTTGTTGCCATTGCTACAGGCATCGTGGTGTCACGCTCGTCGTT
TGGTATGGCTTCATTCAGCTCCGGTTCCCAACGATCAAGGCGAGTTACATGATCCCCCATGTTGTGCAAA
AAAGCGGTTAGCTCCTTCGGTCCTCCGATCGTTGTCAGAAGTAAGTTGGCCGCAGTGTTATCACTCATGG
TTATGGCAGCACTGCATAATTCTCTTACTGTCATGCCATCCGTAAGATGCTTTTCTGTGACTGGTGAGTA
CTCAACCAAGTCATTCTGAGAATAGTGTATGCGGCGACCGAGTTGCTCTTGCCCGGCGTCAATACGGGAT
AATACCGCGCCACATAGCAGAACTTTAAAAGTGCTCATCATTGGAAAACGTTCTTCGGGGCGAAAACTCT
CAAGGATCTTACCGCTGTTGAGATCCAGTTCGATGTAACCCACTCGTGCACCCAACTGATCTTCAGCATC
TTTTACTTTCACCAGCGTTTCTGGGTGAGCAAAAACAGGAAGGCAAAATGCCGCAAAAAAGGGAATAAGG
GCGACACGGAAATGTTGAATACTCATACTCTTCCTTTTTCAATATTATTGAAGCATTTATCAGGGTTATT
GTCTCATGAGCGGATACATATTTGAATGTAGCTCCGAATTTCTCGAGGGCTTGTCGACGACGGCGGTCTC
CGTCGTCAGGATCATGAATTCGACCCGCCTGCCACCATGACCGAGTACAAGCCCACGGTGCGCCTCGCCA
CCCGCGACGACGTCCCCCGGGCCGTACGCACCCTCGCCGCCGCGTTCGCCGACTACCCCGCCACGCGCCA
CACCGTCGACCCGGACCGCCACATCGAGCGGGTCACCGAGCTGCAAGAACTCTTCCTCACGCGCGTCGGG
CTCGACATCGGCAAGGTGTGGGTCGCGGACGACGGCGCCGCGGTGGCGGTCTGGACCACGCCGGAGAGCG
TCGAAGCGGGGGCGGTGTTCGCCGAGATCGGCCCGCGCATGGCCGAGTTGAGCGGTTCCCGGCTGGCCGC
GCAGCAACAGATGGAAGGCCTCCTGGCGCCGCACCGGCCCAAGGAGCCCGCGTGGTTCCTGGCCACCGTC
GGCGTCTCGCCCGACCACCAGGGCAAGGGTCTGGGCAGCGCCGTCGTGCTCCCCGGAGTGGAGGCGGCCG
AGCGCGCCGGGGTGCCCGCCTTCCTGGAGACATCCGCGCCCCGCAACCTCCCCTTCTACGAGCGGCTCGG
CTTCACCGTCACCGCCGACGTCGAGGTGCCCGAAGGACCGCGCACCTGGTGCATGACCCGCAAGCCCGGT
GCCTGATACGCGTGAATTCACTCCTCAGGTGCAGGCTGCCTATCAGAAGGTGGTGGCTGGTGTGGCCAAT
GCCCTGGCTCACAAATACCACTGAGATCTTTTTCCCTCTGCCAAAAATTATGGGGACATCATGAAGCCCC
TTGAGCATCTGACTTCTGGCTAATAAAGGAAATTTATTTTCATTGCAATAGTGTGTTGGAATTTTTTGTG
TCTCTCACTCGGAAGGACATATGGGAGGGCAAATCATTTAAAACATCAGAATGAGTATTTGGTTTAGAGT
TTGGCAACATATGCCCATATGCTGGCTGCCATGAACAAAGGTTGGCTATAAAGAGGTCATCAGTATATGA
AACAGCCCCCTGCTGTCCATTCCTTATTCCATAGAAAAGCCTTGACTTGAGGTTAGATTTTTTTTATATT
TTGTTTTGTGTTATTTTTTTCTTTAACATCCCTAAAATTTTCCTTACATGTTTTACTAGCCAGATTTTTC
CTCCTCTCCTGACTACTCCCAGTCATAGCTGTCCCTCTTCTCTTATGGAGATCCCTCGACCTGCAGCCCA
AGCTTGAATTCTCTAGAATTACCCTGTTATCCCTATGCTTGGTTTACCGAGCTCTTATTGGTTTTCAAAC
TTCATTGACTGTGCCCAACGCGCCTGGGAGCTCACGGGGACAGCCCCCCCCCAAAGCCCCCAGGGATGTA
ATTACGTCCCTCCCCCGCTAGGGGGCAGCAGCGAGCCGCCCGGGGCTCCGCTCCGGTCCGGCGCTCCCCC
CGCATCCCCGAGCCGGCAGCGTGCGGGGACAGCCCGGGCACGGGGAAGGTGGCACGGGATCGCTTTCCTC
TGAACGCTTCTCGCTGCTCTTTGAGCCTGCAGACACCTGGGGGGATACGGGGAAAAAGCTAGGCTGAAAG
ACCGGTTCTTAGAATGACACGCGCCTGGGAGCTCACGGGGACAGCCCCCCCCCAAAGCCCCCAGGGATGT
AATTACGTCCCTCCCCCGCTAGGGGGCAGCAGCGAGCCGCCCGGGGCTCCGCTCCGGTCCGGCGCTCCCC
CCGCATCCCCGAGCCGGCAGCGTGCGGGGACAGCCCGGGCACGGGGAAGGTGGCACGGGATCGCTTTCCT
CTGAACGCTTCTCGCTGCTCTTTGAGCCTGCAGACACCTGGGGGGATACGGGGAAAAAGCTAACTTCTGA
GACGACAACTTTGTATAGAAAAGTTGGCTCCGAATTCGCCCTTGACAGCAGAGATCCAGTTTGGTTAATT
AATTGGCTCCGGTGCCCGTCAGTGGGCAGAGCGCACATCGCCCACAGTCCCCGAGAAGTTGTGGGGAGGG
GTCGGCAATTGAACCGGTGCCTAGAGAAGGTGGCGCGGGGTAAACTGGGAAAGTGATGTCGTGTACTGGC
TCCGCCTTTTTCCCGAGGGTGGGGGAGAACCGTATATAAGTGCAGTAGTCGCCGTGAACGTTCTTTTTCG
CAACGGGTTTGCCGCCAGAACACAGGTAAGTGCCGTGTGTGGTTCCCGCGGGCCTGGCCTCTTTACGGGT
TATGGCCCTTGCGTGCCTTGAATTACTTCCACCTGGCTGCAGTACGTGATTCTTGATCCCGAGCTTCGGG
TTGGAAGTGGGTGGGAGAGTTCGAGGCCTTGCGCTTAAGGAGCCCCTTCGCCTCGTGCTTGAGTTGAGGC
CTGGCCTGGGCGCTGGGGCCGCCGCGTGCGAATCTGGTGGCACCTTCGCGCCTGTCTCGCTGCTTTCGAT
AAGTCTCTAGCCATTTAAAATTTTTGATGACCTGCTGCGACGCTTTTTTTCTGGCAAGATAGTCTTGTAA
ATGCGGGCCAAGATCTGCACACTGGTATTTCGGTTTTTGGGGCCGCGGGCGGCGACGGGGCCCGTGCGTC
CCAGCGCACATGTTCGGCGAGGCGGGGCCTGCGAGCGCGGCCACCGAGAATCGGACGGGGGTAGTCTCAA
GCTGGCCGGCCTGCTCTGGTGCCTGGCCTCGCGCCGCCGTGTATCGCCCCGCCCTGGGCGGCAAGGCTGG
CCCGGTCGGCACCAGTTGCGTGAGCGGAAAGATGGCCGCTTCCCGGCCCTGCTGCAGGGAGCTCAAAATG
GAGGACGCGGCGCTCGGGAGAGCGGGCGGGTGAGTCACCCACACAAAGGAAAAGGGCCTTTCCGTCCTCA
GCCGTCGCTTCATGTGACTCCACGGAGTACCGGGCGCCGTCCAGGCACCTCGATTAGTTCTCGAGCTTTT
GGAGTACGTCGTCTTTAGGTTGGGGGGAGGGGTTTTATGCGATGGAGTTTCCCCACACTGAGTGGGTGGA
GACTGAAGTTAGGCCAGCTTGGCACTTGATGTAATTCTCCTTGGAATTTGCCCTTTTTGAGTTTGGATCT
TGGTTCATTCTCAAGCCTCAGACAGTGGTTCAAAGTTTTTTTCTTCCATTTCAGGTGTCGTGAGAAGGGC
GAATTCGACCCAAGTTTGTACAAAAAAGCAGGCTGGATCCAGGTGCCACCATGGTGAGCGAGCTGATTAA
GGAGAACATGCACATGAAGCTGTACATGGAGGGCACCGTGAACAACCACCACTTCAAGTGCACATCCGAG
GGCGAAGGCAAGCCCTACGAGGGCACCCAGACCATGAGAATCAAGGCGGTCGAGGGCGGCCCTCTCCCCT
TCGCCTTCGACATCCTGGCTACCAGCTTCATGTACGGCAGCAAAACCTTCATCAACCACACCCAGGGCAT
CCCCGACTTCTTTAAGCAGTCCTTCCCCGAGGGCTTCACATGGGAGAGAGTCACCACATACGAAGATGGG
GGCGTGCTGACCGCTACCCAGGACACCAGCCTCCAGGACGGCTGCCTCATCTACAACGTCAAGATCAGAG
GGGTGAACTTCCCATCCAACGGCCCTGTGATGCAGAAGAAAACACTCGGCTGGGAGGCCTCCACCGAGAC
ACTGTACCCCGCTGACGGCGGCCTGGAAGGCAGAGCCGACATGGCCCTGAAGCTCGTGGGCGGGGGCCAC
CTGATCTGCAACCTTAAGACCACATACAGATCCAAGAAACCCGCTAAGAACCTCAAGATGCCCGGCGTCT
ACTATGTGGACAGGAGACTGGAAAGAATCAAGGAGGCCGACAAAGAGACATACGTCGAGCAGCACGAGGT
GGCTGTGGCCAGATACTGCGACCTCCCTAGCAAACTGGGGCACAAACTTAATTGAGAATTCTACCACCCA
GCTTTCTTGTACAAAGTGGTACGTCTCAAGACCAGAGGTCTCTGCTTGCTCGTAGACACTCTAAAGGGAA
GCACTTTGTACACTCTAAAGGGAAGCACTTTGTACACTCTAAAGGGAAGCACTTTGTACACTCTAAAGGG
AAGCACTTTGTCAACCAGAAGAGACCTGTGCTTCACTCCTCAGGTGCAGGCTGCCTATCAGAAGGTGGTG
GCTGGTGTGGCCAATGCCCTGGCTCACAAATACCACTGAGATCTTTTTCCCTCTGCCAAAAATTATGGGG
ACATCATGAAGCCCCTTGAGCATCTGACTTCTGGCTAATAAAGGAAATTTATTTTCATTGCAATAGTGTG
TTGGAATTTTTTGTGTCTCTCACTCGGAAGGACATATGGGAGGGCAAATCATTTAAAACATCAGAATGAG
TATTTGGTTTAGAGTTTGGCAACATATGCCCATATGCTGGCTGCCATGAACAAAGGTTGGCTATAAAGAG
GTCATCAGTATATGAAACAGCCCCCTGCTGTCCATTCCTTATTCCATAGAAAAGCCTTGACTTGAGGTTA
GATTTTTTTTATATTTTGTTTTGTGTTATTTTTTTCTTTAACATCCCTAAAATTTTCCTTACATGTTTTA
CTAGCCAGATTTTTCCTCCTCTCCTGACTACTCCCAGTCATAGCTGTCCCTCTTCTCTTATGGAGATCCC
GAGCGGTGCGTTTTTATGCTTGTAGTATTGTATAATGTTTTTAAGATCCAAGCTTCTGACCTCTTCTCTT
CCTCCCACAGGGCCTCGAGACAATTGCATCGATGGTACCAGTGAAAGTCTGCAATGAATTCGAGTTGGCG
CGCCTGTCATTCTAAATCTCTCTTTCAGCCTAAAGCTTTTTCCCCGTATCCCCCCAGGTGTCTGCAGGCT
CAAAGAGCAGCGAGAAGCGTTCAGAGGAAAGCGATCCCGTGCCACCTTCCCCGTGCCCGGGCTGTCCCCG
CACGCTGCCGGCTCGGGGATGCGGGGGGAGCGCCGGACCGGAGCGGAGCCCCGGGCGGCTCGCTGCTGCC
CCCTAGCGGGGGAGGGACGTAATTACATCCCTGGGGGCTTTGGGAGGGGGCTGTCCCCGTGAGCTCCCAG
GCGCGCCTGTCATTCTAAATCTCTCTTTCAGCCTAAAGCTTTTTCCCCGTATCCCCCCAGGTGTCTGCAG
GCTCAAAGAGCAGCGAGAAGCGTTCAGAGGAAAGCGATCCCGTGCCACCTTCCCCGTGCCCGGGCTGTCC
CCGCACGCTGCCGGCTCGGGGATGCGGGGGGAGCGCCGGACCGGAGCGGAGCCCCGGGCGGCTCGCTGCT
GCCCCCTAGCGGGGGAGGGACGTAATTACATCCCTGGGGGCTTTGGGGGGGGGCTGTCCCCGTGAGCTCC
CAGGCGCGCCAACTCGGTACCGTATCGATGTCGACGTTAACGCTAGTGATATCAACTTTGTATAGAAAAG
TTGGCTCCGAATTCGCCCTTGACAGCAGAGATCCAGTTTGGTTAATTAATTGGCTCCGGTGCCCGTCAGT
GGGCAGAGCGCACATCGCCCACAGTCCCCGAGAAGTTGTGGGGAGGGGTCGGCAATTGAACCGGTGCCTA
GAGAAGGTGGCGCGGGGTAAACTGGGAAAGTGATGTCGTGTACTGGCTCCGCCTTTTTCCCGAGGGTGGG
GGAGAACCGTATATAAGTGCAGTAGTCGCCGTGAACGTTCTTTTTCGCAACGGGTTTGCCGCCAGAACAC
AGGTAAGTGCCGTGTGTGGTTCCCGCGGGCCTGGCCTCTTTACGGGTTATGGCCCTTGCGTGCCTTGAAT
TACTTCCACCTGGCTGCAGTACGTGATTCTTGATCCCGAGCTTCGGGTTGGAAGTGGGTGGGAGAGTTCG
AGGCCTTGCGCTTAAGGAGCCCCTTCGCCTCGTGCTTGAGTTGAGGCCTGGCCTGGGCGCTGGGGCCGCC
GCGTGCGAATCTGGTGGCACCTTCGCGCCTGTCTCGCTGCTTTCGATAAGTCTCTAGCCATTTAAAATTT
TTGATGACCTGCTGCGACGCTTTTTTTCTGGCAAGATAGTCTTGTAAATGCGGGCCAAGATCTGCACACT
GGTATTTCGGTTTTTGGGGCCGCGGGCGGCGACGGGGCCCGTGCGTCCCAGCGCACATGTTCGGCGAGGC
GGGGCCTGCGAGCGCGGCCACCGAGAATCGGACGGGGGTAGTCTCAAGCTGGCCGGCCTGCTCTGGTGCC
TGGCCTCGCGCCGCCGTGTATCGCCCCGCCCTGGGCGGCAAGGCTGGCCCGGTCGGCACCAGTTGCGTGA
GCGGAAAGATGGCCGCTTCCCGGCCCTGCTGCAGGGAGCTCAAAATGGAGGACGCGGCGCTCGGGAGAGC
GGGCGGGTGAGTCACCCACACAAAGGAAAAGGGCCTTTCCGTCCTCAGCCGTCGCTTCATGTGACTCCAC
GGAGTACCGGGCGCCGTCCAGGCACCTCGATTAGTTCTCGAGCTTTTGGAGTACGTCGTCTTTAGGTTGG
GGGGAGGGGTTTTATGCGATGGAGTTTCCCCACACTGAGTGGGTGGAGACTGAAGTTAGGCCAGCTTGGC
ACTTGATGTAATTCTCCTTGGAATTTGCCCTTTTTGAGTTTGGATCTTGGTTCATTCTCAAGCCTCAGAC
AGTGGTTCAAAGTTTTTTTCTTCCATTTCAGGTGTCGTGAGAAGGGCGAATTCGACCCAAGTTTGTACAA
AAAAGCAGGCTCGCCACCATGGTGAGCAAGGGCGAGGAGCTGTTCACCGGGGTGGTGCCCATCCTGGTCG
AGCTGGACGGCGACGTAAACGGCCACAAGTTCAGCGTGAGGGGCGAGGGCGAGGGCGATGCCACCAACGG
CAAGCTGACCCTGAAGTTCATCTGCACCACCGGCAAGCTGCCCGTGCCCTGGCCCACCCTCGTGACCACC
CTGAGCCACGGCGTGCAGTGCTTCGCCCGCTACCCCGACCACATGAAGCAGCACGACTTCTTCAAGTCCG
CCATGCCCGAAGGCTACGTCCAGGAGCGCACCATCTTCTTCAAGGACGACGGCACCTACAAGACCCGCGC
CGAGGTGAAGTTCGAGGGCGACACCCTAGTGAACCGCATCGAGCTGAAGGGCGTCGACTTCAAGGAGGAC
GGCAACATCCTGGGGCACAAGCTGGAGTACAACTTCAACAGCCACAACATCTATATCATGGCCGTCAAGC
AGAAGAACGGCATCAAGGTGAACTTCAAGATCCGCCACAACGTGGAGGACGGCAGCGTGCAGCTCGCCGA
CCACTACCAGCAGAACACCCCCATCGGCGACGGCCCCGTGCTGCTGCCCGACAGCCACTACCTGAGCACC
CAGTCCGTGCTGAGCAAAGACCCCAACGAGAAGCGCGATCACATGGTCCTGCTGGAGTTCCGCACCGCCG
CCGGGATCACTCTCGGCATGGACGAGCTGTACAAGTAATACCACCCAGCTTTCTTGTACAAAGTGGTACG
CGTGAATTCACTCCTCAGGTGCAGGCTGCCTATCAGAAGGTGGTGGCTGGTGTGGCCAATGCCCTGGCTC
ACAAATACCACTGAGATCTTTTTCCCTCTGCCAAAAATTATGGGGACATCATGAAGCCCCTTGAGCATCT
GACTTCTGGCTAATAAAGGAAATTTATTTTCATTGCAATAGTGTGTTGGAATTTTTTGTGTCTCTCACTC
GGAAGGACATATGGGAGGGCAAATCATTTAAAACATCAGAATGAGTATTTGGTTTAGAGTTTGGCAACAT
ATGCCCATATGCTGGCTGCCATGAACAAAGGTTGGCTATAAAGAGGTCATCAGTATATGAAACAGCCCCC
TGCTGTCCATTCCTTATTCCATAGAAAAGCCTTGACTTGAGGTTAGATTTTTTTTATATTTTGTTTTGTG
TTATTTTTTTCTTTAACATCCCTAAAATTTTCCTTACATGTTTTACTAGCCAGATTTTTCCTCCTCTCCT
GACTACTCCCAGTCATAGCTGTCCCTCTTCTCTTATGGAGATCCCTCGACCTGCAGCCCAAGCTTGGCGT
AATCATGGTCATAGCTGTTTCCTGTGTGAAATTGTTATCCGCTCACAATTCCACACAACATACGAGCCGG
AAGCATAAAGTGTAAAGCCTGGGGTGCCTAATGAGTGAGCTAACTCACATTAATTGCGTTGCGCTCACTG
CCCGCTTTCCAGTCGGGAAACCTGTCGTGCCAGCGGATCGACAGTACTAAGCTTGGTCTAATACCCAATC
TCTCGTCTTATCCAGATGTTTTATACGCCTCTGGCCCGTGTCTCAAAATCTCTGATGTTACATTGCACAA
GATAAAATAATATCATCATGAACAATAAAACTGTCTGCTTACATAAACAGTAATACAAGGGGTGTTATGA
GCCATATTCAACGGGAAACGTCGAGGCCGCGATTAAATTCCAACATGGATGCTGATTTATATGGGTATAA
ATGGGCTCGCGATAATGTCGGGCAATCAGGTGCGACAATCTATCGCTTGTATGGGAAGCCCGATGCGCCA
GAGTTGTTTCTGAAACATGGCAAAGGTAGCGTTGCCAATGATGTTACAGATGAGATGGTCAGACTAAACT
GGCTGACGGAATTTATGCCTCTTCCGACCATCAAGCATTTTATCCGTACTCCTGATGATGCATGGTTACT
CACCACTGCGATCCCCGGAAAAACAGCATTCCAGGTATTAGAAGAATATCCTGATTCAGGTGAAAATATT
GTTGATGCGCTGGCAGTGTTCCTGCGCCGGTTGCATTCGATTCCTGTTTGTAATTGTCCTTTTAACAGCG
ATCGCGTATTTCGTCTCGCTCAGGCGCAATCACGAATGAATAACGGTTTGGTTGATGCGAGTGATTTTGA
TGACGAGCGTAATGGCTGGCCTGTTGAACAAGTCTGGAAAGAAATGCATAAACTTTTGCCATTCTCACCG
GATTCAGTCGTCACTCATGGTGATTTCTCACTTGATAACCTTATTTTTGACGAGGGGAAATTAATAGGTT
GTATTGATGTTGGACGAGTCGGAATCGCAGACCGATACCAGGATCTTGCCATCCTATGGAACTGCCTCGG
TGAGTTTTCTCCTTCATTACAGAAACGGCTTTTTCAAAAATATGGTATTGATAATCCTGATATGAATAAA
TTGCAGTTTCATTTGATGCTCGATGAGTTTTTCTAATCAGAATTGGTTAATTGGTTGTAACACTGGCAGA
GCATTACGCTGACTTGACGGGACGGCGCAAGCTCATGACCAAAATCCCTTAACGTGAGTTACGCGTCGTT
CCACTGAGCGTCAGAGGTATCACTAGTATTACAGAGGTAAGTTATAACAGTCGCCTAACCC
Features (pLannotate 1.2.2; 28 found; start..end, strand, type, name):
     87..675     -  rep_origin     ori: high-copy-number ColE1/pMB1/pBR322/pUC origin of replication
    846..1706    -  CDS            AmpR: β-lactamase; bla; confers resistance to ampicillin, carbenicillin, and related antibiotics
   1707..1778    -  promoter       AmpR promoter: bla
   1857..2456    +  CDS            PuroR: puromycin N-acetyltransferase; pac from Streptomyces alboniger; confers resistance to puromycin
   2461..2541    +  CDS            HBB (fragment): HBB_PONPY - Experimental evidence at transcript level: Swiss-Prot protein existence level 2. Involved in oxygen transport from the lung to the various peripheral tissues. From Pongo pygmaeus (Bornean orangutan).
   2612..2667    +  polyA_signal   β-globin poly(A) signal: rabbit β-globin polyadenylation signal (Gil and Proudfoot, 1987)
   3646..3666    +  protein_bind   attB4: mutant version of attB; core recombination site for the Gateway® BP reaction BP Clonase™
   3734..3945    +  promoter       EF-1α core promoter: core promoter for human elongation factor EF-1α
   3946..4884    +  intron         EF-1α intron A: intron upstream of the start codon of human EF-1α
   4911..4931    +  protein_bind   attB1: mutant version of attB; core recombination site for the Gateway® BP reaction BP Clonase™
   4951..5646    +  CDS            mKate2: mKate2 is a basic (constitutively fluorescent) red fluorescent protein published in 2009, derived from Entacmaea quadricolor. It is reported to be a rapidly-maturing monomer with moderate acid sensitivity.
   5666..5690    -  protein_bind   attB2: mutant version of attB; recombination site for the Gateway® BP reaction BP Clonase™
   5842..5916    +  CDS            HBB (fragment): HBB_PONPY - Experimental evidence at transcript level: Swiss-Prot protein existence level 2. Involved in oxygen transport from the lung to the various peripheral tissues. From Pongo pygmaeus (Bornean orangutan).
   5987..6042    +  polyA_signal   β-globin poly(A) signal: rabbit β-globin polyadenylation signal (Gil and Proudfoot, 1987)
   6426..6451    +  misc_feature   SA: splice acceptor site
   7123..7143    +  protein_bind   attB4: mutant version of attB; core recombination site for the Gateway® BP reaction BP Clonase™
   7211..7422    +  promoter       EF-1α core promoter: core promoter for human elongation factor EF-1α
   7423..8361    +  intron         EF-1α intron A: intron upstream of the start codon of human EF-1α
   8388..8408    +  protein_bind   attB1: mutant version of attB; core recombination site for the Gateway® BP reaction BP Clonase™
   8419..9135    +  CDS            EBFP2: EBFP2 is a basic (constitutively fluorescent) blue fluorescent protein published in 2007, derived from Aequorea victoria. It is reported to be a rapidly-maturing monomer with moderate acid sensitivity.
   9143..9167    -  protein_bind   attB2: mutant version of attB; recombination site for the Gateway® BP reaction BP Clonase™
   9171..9251    +  CDS            HBB (fragment): HBB_PONPY - Experimental evidence at transcript level: Swiss-Prot protein existence level 2. Involved in oxygen transport from the lung to the various peripheral tissues. From Pongo pygmaeus (Bornean orangutan).
   9322..9377    +  polyA_signal   β-globin poly(A) signal: rabbit β-globin polyadenylation signal (Gil and Proudfoot, 1987)
   9760..9782    -  protein_bind   lac operator (fragment): The lac repressor binds to the lac operator to inhibit transcription in E. coli. This inhibition can be relieved by adding lactose or isopropyl-β-D-thiogalactopyranoside (IPTG). lac repressor encoded by lacI
   9786..9816    -  promoter       lac promoter: promoter for the E. coli lac operon
   9831..9852    -  protein_bind   CAP binding site: CAP binding activates transcription in the presence of cAMP. E. coli catabolite activator protein
   9865..9904    -  CDS            lacI (fragment): lac repressor; lacI; The lac repressor binds to the lac operator to inhibit transcription in E. coli. This inhibition can be relieved by adding lactose or isopropyl-β-D-thiogalactopyranoside (IPTG).
  10077..10886   +  CDS            KanR: aminoglycoside phosphotransferase; aph(3')-Ia; confers resistance to kanamycin in bacteria or G418 (Geneticin®) in eukaryotes
