[The description below was written by a language model from this plasmid's Addgene catalogue record and pLannotate feature annotations shown in this document.]
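Description:
LSB-hsa-miR-520g-3p is an 11,051 nt mammalian expression plasmid from a synthetic-biology set of fluorescent microRNA sensors, built on the "Low Sensor Backbone" (LSB). It is maintained in E. coli through a high-copy ColE1/pUC-type origin and carries both β-lactamase (ampicillin) and aph(3')-Ia (kanamycin) markers, so it is selected with both antibiotics. The depositor warns that the plasmid is inherently unstable. The cause is a repeated polyadenylation element, which matches the three annotated copies of the rabbit β-globin poly(A) signal with adjacent β-globin fragments. Checking several colonies by diagnostic digest is therefore advised.

The payload consists of two parallel transcription units, each driven by the human EF-1α core promoter with its intron A and flanked by Gateway attB4, attB1 and attB2 scars left from assembly. One unit encodes the red fluorescent protein mKate2, and according to the record a target site for human miR-520g-3p sits in its 3′ UTR. That site is not annotated in the feature table, but it would lie between the mKate2 coding region and its β-globin poly(A) signal. The second unit encodes the blue protein EBFP2 without a target site and serves as an internal reference for delivery and expression. When miR-520g-3p is active in transfected cells it represses mKate2, so the mKate2-to-EBFP2 ratio reports miRNA activity in fluorescence-based measurements.

A puromycin N-acetyltransferase gene with its own β-globin poly(A) signal allows selection in mammalian cells, although no promoter for it is annotated. The depositor also notes short insertions flanking the puromycin coding region in the physical plasmid relative to the deposited sequence, and states that these do not impair puromycin selection.
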