Addgene plasmid #103612: LSB-hsa-miR-520g-3p
Purpose: Used to sense miRNA activity using fluorescence based tools. hsa-miR-520g-3p target in 3' UTR of of mKate. miRNA activity can be measured by the repression of mKate2 relative to EBFP2 fluorescent proteins . Plasmid is inherently unstable; please see Depositor Comments
Depositing lab: Ron Weiss. Depositing organization: Massachusetts Institute of Technology. Publication: A mixed antagonistic/synergistic miRNA repression model enables accurate predictions of multi-input miRNA sensor activity. Gam JJ, Babb J, Weiss R. Nat Commun. 2018 Jun 22;9(1):2430. doi: 10.1038/s41467-018-04575-0. PubMed 29934631.
Backbone
  Vector backbone: Low Sensor Backbone (LSB)
  Vector type: Mammalian Expression, Synthetic Biology
Growth in bacteria
  Bacterial resistance: Ampicillin and Kanamycin, 100 & 50 μg/mL
  Growth temperature: 30°C
  Growth strain: NEB Stable
  Copy number: High Copy
Gene/Insert
  Gene/Insert name: hsa-miR-520g-3p target
  Species: H. sapiens (human)
  Entrez Gene: MIR520G (a.k.a. MIRN520G, mir-520g)
  Promoter: EF-1a
  Cloning method: Gibson Cloning
Terms and licenses: Academic/Nonprofit Terms; Industry Terms: Not Available to Industry
Depositor comments: Please note that this plasmid is inherently unstable due to a repeating poly A element. We recommend performing a diagnostic digest on multiple colonies upon receipt. The depositors would like to note the presence of several discrepancies between the depositor sequence and physical plasmid sequence. In particular, the sequences upstream and downstream of the puromycin coding region have 10 bp insertions which do not affect the ability to perform puromycin selection. The sequences for those regions within the physical plasmids are as follows: Upstream of Puro: GAATTCGACCGCCTGTCTCAAGGTGCCACC; Downstream of Puro: GCTTTGAGACTACGCGTGAATTCACTCCTC. Please contact if you are interested in this plasmid prior to placing an order.
How to cite: LSB-hsa-miR-520g-3p was a gift from Ron Weiss (Addgene plasmid # 103612 ; http://n2t.net/addgene:103612 ; RRID:Addgene_103612)
