>Addgene plasmid #103612 | LSB-hsa-miR-520g-3p | depositor partial sequence | sequence record 196273 | hsa-miR-520g-3p target
ACACTCTAAAGGGAAGCACTTTGT
